Addgene plasmid #146012: pAc5.1B-lambdaN-HA-DmSmaug_584-999-V5His6_C
Purpose: Insect Expression of DmSmaug_584-999
Depositing lab: Elisa Izaurralde. Depositing organization: Max Planck Institute for Developmental Biology.
Backbone
  Vector backbone: Unknown
  Vector type: Insect Expression
Growth in bacteria
  Bacterial resistance: Ampicillin, 100 μg/mL
  Growth temperature: 37°C
  Growth strain: DH5alpha
  Copy number: Low Copy
Gene/Insert
  Gene/Insert name: DmSmaug_584-999
  Species: D. melanogaster (fly)
  Mutation: 5 silent mutations and a deletion of the AA 961-963 compared to the sequence given by NCBI: NM_079263.2
  Entrez Gene: smg (a.k.a. Dmel_CG5263, CG5263, D69, Dmel\CG5263, SMG, SmG, Smaug, Smg, anon-D69, anonD69)
  Cloning method: Unknown
Terms and licenses: Academic/Nonprofit Terms; Industry Terms: Not Available to Industry
Depositor comments: Plasmids from this collection were made available to the research community and donated after the lab closed. Please note that the sequence provided by the depositing laboratory may be theoretical/predicted or based on Sanger sequencing results. There may be discrepancies between sequencing results obtained by Addgene and the depositor sequence. If an Addgene verified sequence is not available, please contact before placing your order to request that our lab fully sequence the plasmid.
How to cite: pAc5.1B-lambdaN-HA-DmSmaug_584-999-V5His6_C was a gift from Elisa Izaurralde (Addgene plasmid # 146012 ; http://n2t.net/addgene:146012 ; RRID:Addgene_146012)
