[The description below was written by a language model from this plasmid's Addgene catalogue record and pLannotate feature annotations shown in this document.]
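Description:
pAc5.1B-lambdaN-HA-DmSmaug_584-999-V5His6_C is a 6.7 kb insect expression plasmid for producing a tagged C-terminal fragment of the Drosophila melanogaster translational regulator Smaug (smg) in fly cells. The catalogue lists the backbone as unknown, although the name and the annotated parts point to a pAc5.1-type vector. It is propagated in E. coli through a ColE1/pUC-type origin and selected with ampicillin via the bla gene and its own promoter. The repository lists it as low copy, whereas the annotation tool describes the origin as a high-copy type. Short annotated fragments of a tetracycline resistance gene and SV40 large T antigen appear to be non-functional backbone remnants.

Expression is driven by the constitutive Drosophila actin 5C promoter and terminated by an SV40 polyadenylation signal. The open reading frame begins with a short fragment of the bacteriophage lambda N protein. An HA epitope follows; it is annotated as a partial match to a 3xHA tag, and its length fits a single copy. Next come Smaug residues 584–999 and a C-terminal V5 tag. The name also indicates a His6 tag, which the feature table does not annotate separately. According to the depositor, the insert carries five silent mutations and lacks amino acids 961–963 relative to the NCBI reference.

The lambda N peptide binds boxB RNA hairpins, so fusions of this kind are generally used in tethering assays. In these, the protein is recruited artificially to a boxB-containing reporter mRNA to test its effect on translation or mRNA stability. The record itself states only insect expression as the purpose. The HA and V5 tags allow detection or immunoprecipitation of the fusion.
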