Features (pLannotate 1.2.2; 11 found; start..end, strand, type, name):
     56..2568    +  promoter       Ac5 promoter: Drosophila melanogaster actin 5C promoter
   2588..2653    +  CDS            N (fragment): REGN_LAMBD - Experimental evidence at protein level: Swiss-Prot protein existence level 1. Plays a role as a transcriptional antitermination factor that allows the virus to initiate its lytic phase. Activates expression of the delayed viral early genes by modifying host RNA polymerase (RNAP) into a form that is resistant to termination signals. This antitermination function requires the host NusA protein which serves to stabilize the interaction between antitermination protein N and host RNA polymerase. From Escherichia phage lambda (Bacteriophage lambda).
   2678..2704    +  CDS            3xHA (fragment): three tandem HA epitope tags
   2735..3973    +  CDS            smg (fragment): SMG_DROME - Experimental evidence at protein level: Swiss-Prot protein existence level 1. Translation regulator that binds to the 3'-UTR of specific mRNAs such as nanos (nos) and prevents their translation. Prevents translation of unlocalized nos in the bulk cytoplasm via the recruitment of cup. From Drosophila melanogaster (Fruit fly).
   4004..4045    +  CDS            V5 tag: epitope tag from simian virus 5
   4145..4279    -  polyA_signal   SV40 poly(A) signal: SV40 polyadenylation signal
   4302..4386    -  CDS            large T antigen (fragment): large T antigen from SV40 (simian virus 40)
   4387..4857    +  CDS            TcR (fragment): tetracycline efflux protein; tet; confers resistance to tetracycline
   4901..5489    -  rep_origin     ori: high-copy-number ColE1/pMB1/pBR322/pUC origin of replication
   5660..6520    -  CDS            AmpR: β-lactamase; bla; confers resistance to ampicillin, carbenicillin, and related antibiotics
   6521..6625    -  promoter       AmpR promoter: bla
>Addgene plasmid #146012 | pAc5.1B-lambdaN-HA-DmSmaug_584-999-V5His6_C | depositor full sequence | sequence record 288457 | Full Sequence
CTTCAAGGAATTAATTCTATATTCTAAAAACACAAATGATACTTCTAAAAAAAATCATGAATGGCATCAA
CTCTGAATCAAATCTTTGCAGATGCACCTACTTCTCATTTCCACTGTCACATCATTTTTCCAGATCTCGC
TGCCTGTTATGTGGCCCACAAACCAAGACACGTTTTATGGCCATTAAAGCTGGCTGATCGTCGCCAAACA
CCAAATACATATCAATATGTACATTCGAGAAAGAAGCGATCAAAGAAGCGTCTTCGGGCGAGTAGGAGAA
TGCGGAGGAGAAGGAGAACGAGCTGATCTAGTATCTCTCCACAATCCAATGCCAACTGACCAACTGGCCA
TATTCGGAGCAATTTGAAGCCAATTTCCATCGCCTGGCGATCGCTCCATTCTTGGCTATATGTTTTTCAC
CGTTCCCGGGGCCATTTTCAAAGACTCGTCGGTAAGATAAGATTGTGTCACTCGCTGTCTCTCTTCATTT
GTCGAAGAATGCTGAGGAATTTCGCGATGACGTCGGCGAGTATTTTGAAGAATGAGAATAATTTGTATTT
ATACGAAAATCAGTTAGTGGAATTTTCTACAAAAACATGTTATCTATAGATAATTTTGTTGCAAAATATG
TTGACTATGACAAAGATTGTATGTATATACCTTTAATGTATTCTCATTTTCTTATGTATTTATAATGGCA
ATGATGATACTGATGATATTTTAAGATGATGCCAGACCACAGGCTGATTTCTGCGTCTTTTGCCGAACGC
AGTGCATGTGCGGTTGTTGTTTTTTGGAATAGTTTCAATTTTCGGACTGTCCGCTTTGATTTCAGTTTCT
TGGCTTATTCAAAAAGCAAAGTAAAGCCAAAAAAGCGAGATGGCAATACCAAATGCGGCAAAACGGTAGT
GGAAGGAAAGGGGTGCGGGGCAGCGGAAGGAAGGGTGGGGCGGGGCGTGGCGGGGTCTGTGGCTGGGCGC
GACGTCACCGACGTTGGAGCCACTCCTTTGACCATGTGTGCGTGTGTGTATTATTCGTGTCTCGCCACTC
GCCGGTTGTTTTTTTCTTTTTATCTCGCTCTCTCTAGCGCCATCTCGTACGCATGCTCAACGCACCGCAT
GTTGCCGTGTCCTTTATGCGTCATTTTGGCTCGAAATAGGCAATTATTTAAACAAAGATTAGTCAACGAA
AACGCTAAAATAAATAAGTCTACAATATGGTTACTTATTGCCATGTGTGTGCAGCCAACGATAGCAACAA
AAGCAACAACACAGTGGCTTTCCCTCTTTCACTTTTTGTTTGCAAGCGCGTGCGAGCAAGACGGCACGAC
CGGCAAACGCAATTACGCTGACAAAGAGCAGACGAAGTTTTGGCCGAAAAACATCAAGGCGCCTGATACG
AATGCATTTGCAATAACAATTGCGATATTTAATATTGTTTATGAAGCTGTTTGACTTCAAAACACACAAA
AAAAAAAATAAAACAAATTATTTGAAAGAGAATTAGGAATCGGACAGCTTATCGTTACGGGCTAACAGCA
CACCGAGACGAAATAGCTTACCTGACGTCACAGCCTCTGGAAGAACTGCCGCCAAGCAGAGAGAGAGAGA
AAAAGAGGGAGAGCAGCTTAGACCGCATGTGCTTGTGTGTGAGGCGTCTCTCTCTTCGTCTCCTGTTTGC
GCAAACGCATAGACTGCACTGAGAAAATCGATTACCTATTTTTTATGAATGAATATTTGCACTATTACTA
TTCAAAACTATTAAGATAGCAATCACATTCAATAGCCAAATACTATACCACCTGAGCGATGCAACGAAAT
GATCAATTTGAGCAAAAATGCTGCATATTTAGGACGGCATCATTATAGAAATGCTTCTTGCTGTGTACTT
TTCTCTCGTCTGGCAGCTGTTTCGCCGTTATTGTTAAAACCGGCTTAAGTTAGGTGTGTTTTCTACGACT
AGTGATGCCCCTACTAGAAGATGTGTGTTGCACAAATGTCCCTGAATAACCAATTTGAAGTGCAGATAGC
AGTAAACGTAAGCTAATATGAATATTATTTAACTGTAATGTTTTAATATCGCTGGACATTACTAATAAAC
CCACTATAAACACATGTACATATGTATGTTTTGGCATACAATGAGTAGTTGGGGAAAAAATGTGTAAAAG
CACCGTGACCATCACAGCATAAAGATAACCAGCTGAAGTATCGAATATGAGTAACCCCCAAATTGAATCA
CATGCCGCAACTGATAGGACCCATGGAAGTACACTCTTCATGGCGATATACAAGACACACACAAGCACGA
ACACCCAGTTGCGGAGGAAATTCTCCGTAAATGAAAACCCAATCGGCGAACAATTCATACCCATATATGG
TAAAAGTTTTGAACGCGACTTGAGAGCGGAGAGCATTGCGGCTGATAAGGTTTTAGCGCTAAGCGGGCTT
TATAAAACGGGCTGCGGGACCAGTTTTCATATCACTACCGTTTGAGTTCTTGTGCTGTGTGGATACTCCT
CCCGACACAAAGCCGCTCCATCAGCCAGCAGTCGTCTAATCCAGAGACCCCGGATCGGGGTACCAACATG
GACGCACAAACACGACGACGTGAGCGTCGCGCTGAGAAACAAGCTCAATGGAAAGCTGCAAACGGTGGAT
CTCCTCCACATATGGCTTACCCATACGATGTTCCAGATTACGCTCCTCCAAGCTTGAATTCTGCAGATAT
CATGTTCAAGCCCAATTATATTAAGTTCCACACGCGCAACGTGGGCATGTCGGGAATCGGACTCTGGCTA
AAATCCTTGCGTCTGCACAAGTACATCGAGCTGTTCAAGAACATGACGTACGAGGAAATGCTCTTGATCA
CCGAGGACTTTCTGCAGAGTGTTGGCGTCACCAAGGGCGCCTCCCACAAGCTTGCCCTTTGCATTGATAA
GCTGAAGGAACGGGCCAATATTCTTAACCGGGTAGAACAAGAACTGCTATCGGGTCAAATGGAGCTGAGC
ACGGCGGTTGAGGAGCTAACAAATATTGTGCTGACACCAATGAAGCCACTGGAGTCTCCAGGACCACCGG
AGGAAAACATTGGTCTGCGTTTTCTTAAGGTCATTGACATTGTGACCAATACGTTGCAGCAGGATCCGTA
TGCTGTCCAAGACGACGAGACTTTGGGTGTGCTTATGTGGATTCTAGACCGTTCTATCCACAACGAGGCA
TTTATGAATCATGCCAGTCAACTCAAGGACCTGAAGTTTAAGTTGTCCAAGATGAAGATCTCCATGGTTC
CCAAAATGCATCACGTTAAGCCAGCCGGCGTCGGGCCAAACAATGGGAACATTAACAAGCCAAGATGGAA
TGGTAAGACTCGCAAATGCGATACTAAAAATGGCAGCAACGATAGGATTAACAACCGCAAAAACTCCAAC
GACATGCTAAACTTTTCGCTAAATTGCCTGCCACACCCGCTGCCCCATCATTCGCAGCAGGCTCCGCCGC
CTCTGCCACAGTTTGACTACAACGGCTATGGCGGCGGTCCATCCCATCAGCCGCAGTACAAGAGCTCCTC
GTACCCAAGCTTCATGGGTAATCCTCAGCAGCAGCCACCACCGCCGCCGTCTAGTAAGTCGCATCATCAT
CCCCAGCAGATGCAACAGATGCTGCAGCAACACAACCACTTTCCAGCGCTGCCTCAGCAGACGCCACCAC
AATCGCATCGCCGGTCGCTGAATAATCTTATTCTGGTGGCCGGAGGTCCGCAGCAACCGCAGCAATTGAT
CTTTAAGCCCGGTCAGGGAGTGCTCACCAACAACGGATCTAACGACAACCTGGTATTGGAACGCAATCAG
CAGTCGCAGCAGCAGAGAAAACTTAGCGGAGGAGTGTCCAGTGCGGAGCAACAACCAAAGAAGACCATGG
CCGCTGTTGTGATGGAAAATTTGGCCAAATTTGATCAACATTTTACGCTATTCCGCTCGAGTCTAGAGGG
CCCGCGGTTCGAAGGTAAGCCTATCCCTAACCCTCTCCTCGGTCTCGATTCTACGCGTACCGGTCATCAT
CACCATCACCATTGAGTTTAAACCCGCTGATCAGCCTCGACTGTGCCTTCTAAGGCCTGAGCTCGCTGAT
CAGCCTCGATCGAGGATCCAGACATGATAAGATACATTGATGAGTTTGGACAAACCACAACTAGAATGCA
GTGAAAAAAATGCTTTATTTGTGAAATTTGTGATGCTATTGCTTTATTTGTAACCATTATAAGCTGCAAT
AAACAAGTTAACAACAACAATTGCATTCATTTTATGTTTCAGGTTCAGGGGGAGGTGTGGGAGGTTTTTT
AAAGCAAGTAAAACCTCTACAAATGTGGTATGGCTGATTATGATCAGTCGACCGATGCCCTTGAGAGCCT
TCAACCCAGTCAGCTCCTTCCGGTGGGCGCGGGGCATGACTATCGTCGCCGCACTTATGACTGTCTTCTT
TATCATGCAACTCGTAGGACAGGTGCCGGCAGCGCTCTGGGTCATTTTCGGCGAGGACCGCTTTCGCTGG
AGCGCGACGATGATCGGCCTGTCGCTTGCGGTATTCGGAATCTTGCACGCCCTCGCTCAAGCCTTCGTCA
CTGGTCCCGCCACCAAACGTTTCGGCGAGAAGCAGGCCATTATCGCCGGCATGGCGGCCGACGCGCTGGG
CTACGTCTTGCTGGCGTTCGCGACGCGAGGCTGGATGGCCTTCCCCATTATGATTCTTCTCGCTTCCGGC
GGCATCGGGATGCCCGCGTTGCAGGCCATGCTGTCCAGGCAGGTAGATGACGACCATCAGGGACAGCTTC
AAGGATCGCTCGCGGCTCTTACCAGCCAGCAAAAGGCCAGGAACCGTAAAAAGGCCGCGTTGCTGGCGTT
TTTCCATAGGCTCCGCCCCCCTGACGAGCATCACAAAAATCGACGCTCAAGTCAGAGGTGGCGAAACCCG
ACAGGACTATAAAGATACCAGGCGTTTCCCCCTGGAAGCTCCCTCGTGCGCTCTCCTGTTCCGACCCTGC
CGCTTACCGGATACCTGTCCGCCTTTCTCCCTTCGGGAAGCGTGGCGCTTTCTCAATGCTCACGCTGTAG
GTATCTCAGTTCGGTGTAGGTCGTTCGCTCCAAGCTGGGCTGTGTGCACGAACCCCCCGTTCAGCCCGAC
CGCTGCGCCTTATCCGGTAACTATCGTCTTGAGTCCAACCCGGTAAGACACGACTTATCGCCACTGGCAG
CAGCCACTGGTAACAGGATTAGCAGAGCGAGGTATGTAGGCGGTGCTACAGAGTTCTTGAAGTGGTGGCC
TAACTACGGCTACACTAGAAGGACAGTATTTGGTATCTGCGCTCTGCTGAAGCCAGTTACCTTCGGAAAA
AGAGTTGGTAGCTCTTGATCCGGCAAACAAACCACCGCTGGTAGCGGTGGTTTTTTTGTTTGCAAGCAGC
AGATTACGCGCAGAAAAAAAGGATCTCAAGAAGATCCTTTGATCTTTTCTACGGGGTCTGACGCTCAGTG
GAACGAAAACTCACGTTAAGGGATTTTGGTCATGAGATTATCAAAAAGGATCTTCACCTAGATCCTTTTA
AATTAAAAATGAAGTTTTAAATCAATCTAAAGTATATATGAGTAAACTTGGTCTGACAGTTACCAATGCT
TAATCAGTGAGGCACCTATCTCAGCGATCTGTCTATTTCGTTCATCCATAGTTGCCTGACTCCCCGTCGT
GTAGATAACTACGATACGGGAGGGCTTACCATCTGGCCCCAGTGCTGCAATGATACCGCGAGACCCACGC
TCACCGGCTCCAGATTTATCAGCAATAAACCAGCCAGCCGGAAGGGCCGAGCGCAGAAGTGGTCCTGCAA
CTTTATCCGCCTCCATCCAGTCTATTAATTGTTGCCGGGAAGCTAGAGTAAGTAGTTCGCCAGTTAATAG
TTTGCGCAACGTTGTTGCCATTGCTGCAGGCATCGTGGTGTCACGCTCGTCGTTTGGTATGGCTTCATTC
AGCTCCGGTTCCCAACGATCAAGGCGAGTTACATGATCCCCCATGTTGTGCAAAAAAGCGGTTAGCTCCT
TCGGTCCTCCGATCGTTGTCAGAAGTAAGTTGGCCGCAGTGTTATCACTCATGGTTATGGCAGCACTGCA
TAATTCTCTTACTGTCATGCCATCCGTAAGATGCTTTTCTGTGACTGGTGAGTACTCAACCAAGTCATTC
TGAGAATAGTGTATGCGGCGACCGAGTTGCTCTTGCCCGGCGTCAACACGGGATAATACCGCGCCACATA
GCAGAACTTTAAAAGTGCTCATCATTGGAAAACGTTCTTCGGGGCGAAAACTCTCAAGGATCTTACCGCT
GTTGAGATCCAGTTCGATGTAACCCACTCGTGCACCCAACTGATCTTCAGCATCTTTTACTTTCACCAGC
GTTTCTGGGTGAGCAAAAACAGGAAGGCAAAATGCCGCAAAAAAGGGAATAAGGGCGACACGGAAATGTT
GAATACTCATACTCTTCCTTTTTCAATATTATTGAAGCATTTATCAGGGTTATTGTCTCATGAGCGGATA
CATATTTGAATGTATTTAGAAAAATAAACAAATAGGGGTTCCGCGCACATTTCCCCGAAAAGTGCCACCT
GACGTCTAAGAAACCATTATTATCATGACATTAACCTATAAAAATAGGCGTATCACGAGGCCCTTTCGT
